Addgene plasmid #81267: pDONR223_CBFB_p.R151H
Purpose: Gateway Donor vector containing CBFB , part of the Target Accelerator Plasmid Collection.
Depositing lab: Jesse Boehm & William Hahn & David Root. Depositing organization: Broad Institute. Publication: Systematic Functional Interrogation of Rare Cancer Variants Identifies Oncogenic Alleles. Kim E, Ilic N, Shrestha Y, Zou L, Kamburov A, Zhu C, Yang X, Lubonja R, Tran N, Nguyen C, Lawrence MS, Piccioni F, Bagul M, Doench JG, Chouinard CR, Wu X, Hogstrom L, Natoli T, Tamayo P, Horn H, Corsello SM, Lage K, Root DE, Subramanian A, Golub TR, Getz G, Boehm JS, Hahn WC. Cancer Discov. 2016 Jul;6(7):714-26. doi: 10.1158/2159-8290.CD-16-0160. Epub 2016 May 4. PubMed 27147599.
Backbone
  Vector backbone: pDONR223
  Backbone manufacturer: Invitrogen
  Backbone size w/o insert (bp): 2790
  Vector type: Gateway Entry vector
Growth in bacteria
  Bacterial resistance: Spectinomycin, 50 μg/mL
  Growth temperature: 37°C
  Growth strain: DH5alpha
  Copy number: High Copy
Gene/Insert
  Gene/Insert name: CBFB
  Species: H. sapiens (human)
  Mutation: R151H
  GenBank ID: NM_001755.2
  Entrez Gene: CBFB (a.k.a. CLCD2, PEBP2B)
  Promoter: None
  Cloning method: Gateway Cloning
  Sequencing primers: 5′ M13pUC-fwd; 3′ M13-Rev
Terms and licenses: Academic/Nonprofit Terms; Industry Terms: Not Available to Industry
Depositor comments: Open state: NO stop codon immediately follows insert
How to cite: pDONR223_CBFB_p.R151H was a gift from Jesse Boehm & William Hahn & David Root (Addgene plasmid # 81267 ; http://n2t.net/addgene:81267 ; RRID:Addgene_81267)
