[The description below was written by a language model from this plasmid's Addgene catalogue record and pLannotate feature annotations shown in this document.]
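Description:
pDONR223_CBFB_p.R151H is a Gateway entry clone built in the pDONR223 backbone, carrying the human CBFB open reading frame with an arginine-to-histidine substitution at residue 151. It is a small plasmid of about 3.3 kb that replicates in E. coli from a high-copy ColE1/pUC-type origin and is selected with spectinomycin through the aadA (SmR) aminoglycoside adenylyltransferase gene. The feature table also picks up short fragments of lacZα, lacI, a gentamicin resistance gene and a class 1 integron Pc promoter, which are backbone remnants rather than functional cassettes. rrnB T1 and T2 terminators lie upstream of the cloning region, where they help insulate the insert from read-through transcription.

The CBFB coding sequence is flanked by two attL recombination sites (annotated as attL3 and attL2 by the automated tool), which allow the ORF to be moved by an LR Clonase reaction into any compatible Gateway destination vector. No promoter drives the insert in this plasmid. A T7 promoter is annotated just outside the downstream attL site on the opposite strand, so the clone is a shuttle and archival form rather than an expression construct. The insert is in the "open" configuration, with no stop codon immediately after the ORF, so it can be fused in frame to C-terminal tags supplied by a destination vector. CBFB encodes the non-DNA-binding subunit of core-binding factor, which heterodimerises with RUNX proteins and enhances their DNA binding. The clone belongs to the Target Accelerator Plasmid Collection, a set of variant alleles assembled for systematic functional testing of rare cancer-associated mutations.
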