Features (pLannotate 1.2.2; 12 found; start..end, strand, type, name):
     38..74      -  CDS            lacZα (fragment): LacZα fragment of β-galactosidase; lacZ fragment
     91..186     +  protein_bind   attL3: mutant version of attL; recombination site for the Gateway® LR reaction LR Clonase™
    192..737     +  CDS            CBFB: PEBB_HUMAN - Experimental evidence at protein level: Swiss-Prot protein existence level 1. Forms the heterodimeric complex core-binding factor (CBF) with RUNX family proteins (RUNX1, RUNX2, and RUNX3). RUNX members modulate the transcription of their target genes through recognizing the core consensus binding sequence 5'-TGTGGT-3', or very rarely, 5'- TGCGGT-3', within their regulatory regions via their runt domain, while CBFB is a non-DNA-binding regulatory subunit that allosterically enhances the sequence-specific DNA-binding capacity of RUNX. The heterodimers bind to the core site of a numb
    739..838     -  protein_bind   attL2: mutant version of attL; recombination site for the Gateway® LR reaction LR Clonase™
    856..874     -  promoter       T7 promoter: promoter for bacteriophage T7 RNA polymerase
   1064..1087    +  promoter       Pc promoter (fragment): intI1 (promoter lies within the coding sequence); class 1 integron promoter
   1263..1319    +  CDS            GmR (fragment): gentamycin acetyltransferase; aacC1; confers resistance to gentamycin
   1326..2117    +  CDS            SmR: aminoglycoside adenylyltransferase (Murphy, 1985); aadA; confers resistance to spectinomycin and streptomycin
   2210..2798    +  rep_origin     ori: high-copy-number ColE1/pMB1/pBR322/pUC origin of replication
   2981..3073    +  CDS            lacI (fragment): lac repressor; lacI; The lac repressor binds to the lac operator to inhibit transcription in E. coli. This inhibition can be relieved by adding lactose or isopropyl-β-D-thiogalactopyranoside (IPTG).
   3128..3155    -  terminator     rrnB T2 terminator: transcription terminator T2 from the E. coli rrnB gene
   3287..3330    +  terminator     rrnB T1 terminator: Escherichia coli rrnB; transcription terminator T1 from the E. coli rrnB gene
>Addgene plasmid #81267 | pDONR223_CBFB_p.R151H | addgene full sequence | sequence record 168355 | Addgene NGS Result
GGCAGTTCCCTACTCTCGCGTTAACGCTAGCATGGATGTTTTCCCAGTCACGACGTTGTAAAACGACGGC
CAGTCTTAAGCTCGGGCCCCAAATAATGATTTTATTTTGACTGATAGTGACCTGTTCGTTGCAACAAATT
GATGAGCAATGCTTTTTTATAATGCCAACTTTGTACAAAAAAGTTGGCACCATGCCGCGCGTCGTGCCCG
ACCAGAGAAGCAAGTTCGAGAACGAGGAGTTTTTTAGGAAGCTGAGCCGCGAGTGTGAGATTAAGTACAC
GGGCTTCAGGGACCGGCCCCACGAGGAACGCCAGGCACGCTTCCAGAACGCCTGCCGCGACGGCCGCTCG
GAAATCGCTTTTGTGGCCACAGGAACCAATCTGTCTCTCCAGTTTTTTCCGGCCAGCTGGCAGGGAGAAC
AGCGACAAACACCTAGCCGAGAGTATGTCGACTTAGAAAGAGAAGCAGGCAAGGTATATTTGAAGGCTCC
CATGATTCTGAATGGAGTCTGTGTTATCTGGAAAGGCTGGATTGATCTCCAAAGACTGGATGGTATGGGC
TGTCTGGAGTTTGATGAGGAGCGAGCCCAGCAGGAGGATGCATTAGCACAACAGGCCTTTGAAGAGGCTC
GGAGAAGGACACACGAATTTGAAGATAGAGACAGGTCTCATCGGGAGGAAATGGAGGTGAGAGTTTCACA
GCTGCTGGCAGTAACTGGCAAGAAGACAACAAGACCCTACCCAACTTTCTTGTACAAAGTTGGCATTATA
AGAAAGCATTGCTTATCAATTTGTTGCAACGAACAGGTCACTATCAGTCAAAATAAAATCATTATTTGCC
ATCCAGCTGATATCCCCTATAGTGAGTCGTATTACATGGTCATAGCTGTTTCCTGGCAGCTCTGGCCCGT
GTCTCAAAATCTCTGATGTTACATTGCACAAGATAAAAATATATCATCATGCCTCCTCTAGACCAGCCAG
GACAGAAATGCCTCGACTTCGCTGCTACCCAAGGTTGCCGGGTGACGCACACCGTGGAAACGGATGAAGG
CACGAACCCAGTGGACATAAGCCTGTTCGGTTCGTAAGCTGTAATGCAAGTAGCGTATGCGCTCACGCAA
CTGGTCCAGAACCTTGACCGAACGCAGCGGTGGTAACGGCGCAGTGGCGGTTTTCATGGCTTGTTATGAC
TGTTTTTTTGGGGTACAGTCTATGCCTCGGGCATCCAAGCAGCAAGCGCGTTACGCCGTGGGTCGATGTT
TGATGTTATGGAGCAGCAACGATGTTACGCAGCAGGGCAGTCGCCCTAAAACAAAGTTAAACATTATGAG
GGAAGCGGTGATCGCCGAAGTATCGACTCAACTATCAGAGGTAGTTGGCGTCATCGAGCGCCATCTCGAA
CCGACGTTGCTGGCCGTACATTTGTACGGCTCCGCAGTGGATGGCGGCCTGAAGCCACACAGTGATATTG
ATTTGCTGGTTACGGTGACCGTAAGGCTTGATGAAACAACGCGGCGAGCTTTGATCAACGACCTTTTGGA
AACTTCGGCTTCCCCTGGAGAGAGCGAGATTCTCCGCGCTGTAGAAGTCACCATTGTTGTGCACGACGAC
ATCATTCCGTGGCGTTATCCAGCTAAGCGCGAACTGCAATTTGGAGAATGGCAGCGCAATGACATTCTTG
CAGGTATCTTCGAGCCAGCCACGATCGACATTGATCTGGCTATCTTGCTGACAAAAGCAAGAGAACATAG
CGTTGCCTTGGTAGGTCCAGCGGCGGAGGAACTCTTTGATCCGGTTCCTGAACAGGATCTATTTGAGGCG
CTAAATGAAACCTTAACGCTATGGAACTCGCCGCCCGACTGGGCTGGCGATGAGCGAAATGTAGTGCTTA
CGTTGTCCCGCATTTGGTACAGCGCAGTAACCGGCAAAATCGCGCCGAAGGATGTCGCTGCCGACTGGGC
AATGGAGCGCCTGCCGGCCCAGTATCAGCCCGTCATACTTGAAGCTAGACAGGCTTATCTTGGACAAGAA
GAAGATCGCTTGGCCTCGCGCGCAGATCAGTTGGAAGAATTTGTCCACTACGTGAAAGGCGAGATCACCA
AGGTAGTCGGCAAATAACCCTCGAGCCACCCATGACCAAAATCCCTTAACGTGAGTTACGCGTCGTTCCA
CTGAGCGTCAGACCCCGTAGAAAAGATCAAAGGATCTTCTTGAGATCCTTTTTTTCTGCGCGTAATCTGC
TGCTTGCAAACAAAAAAACCACCGCTACCAGCGGTGGTTTGTTTGCCGGATCAAGAGCTACCAACTCTTT
TTCCGAAGGTAACTGGCTTCAGCAGAGCGCAGATACCAAATACTGTTCTTCTAGTGTAGCCGTAGTTAGG
CCACCACTTCAAGAACTCTGTAGCACCGCCTACATACCTCGCTCTGCTAATCCTGTTACCAGTGGCTGCT
GCCAGTGGCGATAAGTCGTGTCTTACCGGGTTGGACTCAAGACGATAGTTACCGGATAAGGCGCAGCGGT
CGGGCTGAACGGGGGGTTCGTGCACACAGCCCAGCTTGGAGCGAACGACCTACACCGAACTGAGATACCT
ACAGCGTGAGCTATGAGAAAGCGCCACGCTTCCCGAAGGGAGAAAGGCGGACAGGTATCCGGTAAGCGGC
AGGGTCGGAACAGGAGAGCGCACGAGGGAGCTTCCAGGGGGAAACGCCTGGTATCTTTATAGTCCTGTCG
GGTTTCGCCACCTCTGACTTGAGCGTCGATTTTTGTGATGCTCGTCAGGGGGGCGGAGCCTATGGAAAAA
CGCCAGCAACGCGGCCTTTTTACGGTTCCTGGCCTTTTGCTGGCCTTTTGCTCACATGTTCTTTCCTGCG
TTATCCCCTGATTCTGTGGATAACCGTATTACCGCCTTTGAGTGAGCTGATACCGCTCGCCGCAGCCGAA
CGACCGAGCGCAGCGAGTCAGTGAGCGAGGAAGCGGAAGAGCGCCCAATACGCAAACCGCCTCTCCCCGC
GCGTTGGCCGATTCATTAATGCAGCTGGCACGACAGGTTTCCCGACTGGAAAGCGGGCAGTGAGCGCAAC
GCAATTAATACGCGTACCGCTAGCCAGGAAGAGTTTGTAGAAACGCAAAAAGGCCATCCGTCAGGATGGC
CTTCTGCTTAGTTTGATGCCTGGCAGTTTATGGCGGGCGTCCTGCCCGCCACCCTCCGGGCCGTTGCTTC
ACAACGTTCAAATCCGCTCCCGGCGGATTTGTCCTACTCAGGAGAGCGTTCACCGACAAACAACAGATAA
AACGAAAGGCCCAGTCTTCCGACTGAGCCTTTCGTTTTATTTGATGCCT
