>Addgene plasmid #81267 | pDONR223_CBFB_p.R151H | depositor partial sequence | sequence record 154586 | Insert sequence
ATGCCGCGCGTCGTGCCCGACCAGAGAAGCAAGTTCGAGAACGAGGAGTTTTTTAGGAAGCTGAGCCGCG
AGTGTGAGATTAAGTACACGGGCTTCAGGGACCGGCCCCACGAGGAACGCCAGGCACGCTTCCAGAACGC
CTGCCGCGACGGCCGCTCGGAAATCGCTTTTGTGGCCACAGGAACCAATCTGTCTCTCCAGTTTTTTCCG
GCCAGCTGGCAGGGAGAACAGCGACAAACACCTAGCCGAGAGTATGTCGACTTAGAAAGAGAAGCAGGCA
AGGTATATTTGAAGGCTCCCATGATTCTGAATGGAGTCTGTGTTATCTGGAAAGGCTGGATTGATCTCCA
AAGACTGGATGGTATGGGCTGTCTGGAGTTTGATGAGGAGCGAGCCCAGCAGGAGGATGCATTAGCACAA
CAGGCCTTTGAAGAGGCTCGGAGAAGGACACACGAATTTGAAGATAGAGACAGGTCTCATCGGGAGGAAA
TGGAGGTGAGAGTTTCACAGCTGCTGGCAGTAACTGGCAAGAAGACAACAAGACCC
